Addgene plasmid #213364: P2RY11-DuET
Purpose: The DuET construct encodes the named human GPCR engineered with a cleaved hemagglutinin signal peptide, a 5' FLAG and a 3' 1D4 epitope tag optimized for expression in mammalian cells and proteomics studies.
Depositing lab: Thomas Sakmar. Publication: Multiplexed selectivity screening of anti-GPCR antibodies. Dahl L, Kotliar IB, Bendes A, Dodig-Crnkovic T, Fromm S, Elofsson A, Uhlen M, Sakmar TP, Schwenk JM. Sci Adv. 2023 May 3;9(18):eadf9297. doi: 10.1126/sciadv.adf9297. Epub 2023 May 3. PubMed 37134173.
Backbone
  Vector backbone: pcDNA 3.1 (+)
  Vector type: Mammalian Expression
Growth in bacteria
  Bacterial resistance: Ampicillin, 100 μg/mL
  Growth temperature: 37°C
  Growth strain: DH5alpha
  Copy number: High Copy
Gene/Insert
  Gene/Insert name: P2RY11 (alt names: Purinergic receptor P2Y11; P2Y11)
  Species: H. sapiens (human)
  Entrez Gene: P2RY11 (a.k.a. P2Y11)
  Promoter: CMV, T7
  Tag / fusion protein: FLAG (N terminal on insert); 1D4 (C terminal on insert)
  Cloning method: Gibson Cloning
Terms and licenses: Academic/Nonprofit Terms; Industry Terms: Not Available to Industry
Depositor comments: Class: A, Family: P2Y. Ensembl ID: ENSG00000244165, Uniprot ID: Q96G91
How to cite: P2RY11-DuET was a gift from Thomas Sakmar (Addgene plasmid # 213364 ; http://n2t.net/addgene:213364 ; RRID:Addgene_213364)
