[The description below was written by a language model from this plasmid's Addgene catalogue record and pLannotate feature annotations shown in this document.]
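Description:
P2RY11-DuET is a mammalian expression plasmid built on the pcDNA 3.1 (+) backbone that encodes the human purinergic receptor P2Y11, a class A GPCR of the P2Y family that responds to ATP and ADP and couples to both phosphatidylinositol-calcium and adenylyl cyclase signalling. It is propagated in E. coli as a high-copy plasmid through its ColE1/pUC-type origin and is selected with ampicillin via the β-lactamase gene. An f1 origin is also present. For selection in mammalian cells, the backbone carries a neomycin/kanamycin phosphotransferase cassette driven by the SV40 enhancer/early promoter and terminated by an SV40 polyadenylation signal.

The receptor coding sequence, inserted by Gibson cloning, is transcribed from the CMV immediate early enhancer and promoter and terminated by the bovine growth hormone polyadenylation signal. A T7 promoter lies between the CMV promoter and the insert, which allows in vitro transcription. In the DuET design, the receptor is preceded by a cleavable hemagglutinin signal peptide, which aids membrane targeting, followed by an N-terminal FLAG epitope. A 1D4 epitope is fused to the C terminus. The feature table detects the FLAG sequence (as a partial 3xFLAG match) just upstream of the P2RY11 open reading frame, but it does not separately annotate the signal peptide or the 1D4 tag. Short hits to lacI, ble, bom and an HIV-1 LTR appear to be fragmentary backbone matches rather than functional elements.

The dual epitope tags allow capture and detection of the expressed receptor from either end. The construct is intended for receptor expression in mammalian cells and for proteomics work, including multiplexed testing of the selectivity of anti-GPCR antibodies.
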