Features (pLannotate 1.2.2; 21 found; start..end, strand, type, name):
    373..465     +  CDS            lacI (fragment): lac repressor; lacI; The lac repressor binds to the lac operator to inhibit transcription in E. coli. This inhibition can be relieved by adding lactose or isopropyl-β-D-thiogalactopyranoside (IPTG).
    478..499     +  protein_bind   CAP binding site: CAP binding activates transcription in the presence of cAMP. E. coli catabolite activator protein
    514..544     +  promoter       lac promoter: promoter for the E. coli lac operon
    552..568     +  protein_bind   lac operator: The lac repressor binds to the lac operator to inhibit transcription in E. coli. This inhibition can be relieved by adding lactose or isopropyl-β-D-thiogalactopyranoside (IPTG). lac repressor encoded by lacI
    641..762     -  polyA_signal   SV40 poly(A) signal: SV40 polyadenylation signal
    757..915     -  CDS            ble (fragment): BLE_KLEPN - Experimental evidence at protein level: Swiss-Prot protein existence level 1. Binding protein with a strong affinity to the bleomycin family of antibiotics. Binds to CL990; an antimitotic-antibiotic compound. From Klebsiella pneumoniae.
    939..1730    -  CDS            neo: KKA2_KLEPN - Also known as kan, nptII. Experimental evidence at protein level: Swiss-Prot protein existence level 1. Resistance to kanamycin, neomycin, paromomycin, ribostamycin, butirosin and gentamicin B. From Klebsiella pneumoniae.
   1797..2126    -  promoter       SV40 promoter: SV40 enhancer and early promoter
   2140..2568    -  rep_origin     f1 ori (sequence partly withheld): f1 bacteriophage origin of replication; arrow indicates direction of (+) strand synthesis
   2589..2610    -  promoter       SV40 promoter (fragment): SV40 enhancer and early promoter
   2614..2838    -  polyA_signal   bGH poly(A) signal: bovine growth hormone polyadenylation signal
   2969..4090    -  CDS            P2RY11: P2Y11_HUMAN - Experimental evidence at transcript level: Swiss-Prot protein existence level 2. Receptor for ATP and ADP coupled to G-proteins that activate both phosphatidylinositol-calcium and adenylyl cyclase second messenger systems. Not activated by UTP or UDP. From Homo sapiens (Human).
   4103..4123    -  CDS            3xFLAG (fragment): three tandem FLAG® epitope tags
   4216..4234    -  promoter       T7 promoter: promoter for bacteriophage T7 RNA polymerase
   4250..4283    -  LTR            5' LTR (truncated) (fragment): truncated 5' long terminal repeat (LTR) from HIV-1
   4279..4482    -  promoter       CMV promoter: human cytomegalovirus (CMV) immediate early promoter
   4483..4862    -  enhancer       CMV enhancer: human cytomegalovirus immediate early enhancer
   5017..5069    +  misc_feature   bom (fragment): basis of mobility region from pBR322
   5128..5232    +  promoter       AmpR promoter: bla
   5233..6093    +  CDS            AmpR: β-lactamase; bla; confers resistance to ampicillin, carbenicillin, and related antibiotics
   6264..190     +  rep_origin     ori (across the origin): high-copy-number ColE1/pMB1/pBR322/pUC origin of replication
>Addgene plasmid #213364 | P2RY11-DuET | addgene full sequence | sequence record 430884 | Addgene NGS Result
AAGCGCCACGCTTCCCGAAGGGAGAAAGGCGGACAGGTATCCGGTAAGCGGCAGGGTCGGAACAGGAGAG
CGCACGAGGGAGCTTCCAGGGGGAAACGCCTGGTATCTTTATAGTCCTGTCGGGTTTCGCCACCTCTGAC
TTGAGCGTCGATTTTTGTGATGCTCGTCAGGGGGGCGGAGCCTATGGAAAAACGCCAGCAACGCGGCCTT
TTTACGGTTCCTGGCCTTTTGCTGGCCTTTTGCTCACATGTTCTTTCCTGCGTTATCCCCTGATTCTGTG
GATAACCGTATTACCGCCTTTGAGTGAGCTGATACCGCTCGCCGCAGCCGAACGACCGAGCGCAGCGAGT
CAGTGAGCGAGGAAGCGGAAGAGCGCCCAATACGCAAACCGCCTCTCCCCGCGCGTTGGCCGATTCATTA
ATGCAGCTGGCACGACAGGTTTCCCGACTGGAAAGCGGGCAGTGAGCGCAACGCAATTAATGTGAGTTAG
CTCACTCATTAGGCACCCCAGGCTTTACACTTTATGCTTCCGGCTCGTATGTTGTGTGGAATTGTGAGCG
GATAACAATTTCACACAGGAAACAGCTATGACCATGATTACGCCAAGCTCTAGCTAGAGGTCGACGGTAT
ACAGACATGATAAGATACATTGATGAGTTTGGACAAACCACAACTAGAATGCAGTGAAAAAAATGCTTTA
TTTGTGAAATTTGTGATGCTATTGCTTTATTTGTAACCATTATAAGCTGCAATAAACAAGTTGGGGTGGG
CGAAGAACTCCAGCATGAGATCCCCGCGCTGGAGGATCATCCAGCCGGCGTCCCGGAAAACGATTCCGAA
GCCCAACCTTTCATAGAAGGCGGCGGTGGAATCGAAATCTCGTGATGGCAGGTTGGGCGTCGCTTGGTCG
GTCATTTCGAACCCCAGAGTCCCGCTCAGAAGAACTCGTCAAGAAGGCGATAGAAGGCGATGCGCTGCGA
ATCGGGAGCGGCGATACCGTAAAGCACGAGGAAGCGGTCAGCCCATTCGCCGCCAAGCTCTTCAGCAATA
TCACGGGTAGCCAACGCTATGTCCTGATAGCGGTCCGCCACACCCAGCCGGCCACAGTCGATGAATCCAG
AAAAGCGGCCATTTTCCACCATGATATTCGGCAAGCAGGCATCGCCATGGGTCACGACGAGATCCTCGCC
GTCGGGCATGCGCGCCTTGAGCCTGGCGAACAGTTCGGCTGGCGCGAGCCCCTGATGCTCTTCGTCCAGA
TCATCCTGATCGACAAGACCGGCTTCCATCCGAGTACGTGCTCGCTCGATGCGATGTTTCGCTTGGTGGT
CGAATGGGCAGGTAGCCGGATCAAGCGTATGCAGCCGCCGCATTGCATCAGCCATGATGGATACTTTCTC
GGCAGGAGCAAGGTGAGATGACAGGAGATCCTGCCCCGGCACTTCGCCCAATAGCAGCCAGTCCCTTCCC
GCTTCAGTGACAACGTCGAGCACAGCTGCGCAAGGAACGCCCGTCGTGGCCAGCCACGATAGCCGCGCTG
CCTCGTCCTGCAGTTCATTCAGGGCACCGGACAGGTCGGTCTTGACAAAAAGAACCGGGCGCCCCTGCGC
TGACAGCCGGAACACGGCGGCATCAGAGCAGCCGATTGTCTGTTGTGCCCAGTCATAGCCGAATAGCCTC
TCCACCCAAGCGGCCGGAGAACCTGCGTGCAATCCATCTTGTTCAATCATGCGAAACGATCCTCATCCTG
TCTCTTGATCAGATCCGAAAATGGATATACAAGCTCCCGGGAGCTTTTTGCAAAAGCCTAGGCCTCCAAA
AAAGCCTCCTCACTACTTCTGGAATAGCTCAGAGGCAGAGGCGGCCTCGGCCTCTGCATAAATAAAAAAA
ATTAGTCAGCCATGGGGCGGAGAATGGGCGGAACTGGGCGGAGTTAGGGGCGGGATGGGCGGAGTTAGGG
GCGGGACTATGGTTGCTGACTAATTGAGATGCATGCTTTGCATACTTCTGCCTGCTGGGGAGCCTGGGGA
CTTTCCACACCTGGTTGCTGACTAATTGAGATGCATGCTTTGCATACTTCTGCCTGCTGGGGAGCCTGGG
GACTTTCCACACCCTAACTGACACACATTCCACAGAATTAATTCGCGTTAAATTTTTGTTAAATCAGCTC
ATTTTTTAACCAATAGGCCGAAATCGGCAAAATCCCTTATAAATCAAAAGAATAGACCGAGATAGGGT
[37 nt withheld, positions 2239-2275]
AAAGAACGTGGACTCCAACGTCAAAGG
[49 nt withheld, positions 2303-2351]
T
[91 nt withheld, positions 2353-2443]
G
[124 nt withheld, positions 2445-2568]
GGGGATACCCCCTAGAGCCCCAGCTGGTTCTTTCCGCCTCAGAAGCCATAGAGCCCACCGCATCCCCAGC
ATGCCTGCTATTGTCTTCCCAATCCTCCCCCTTGCTGTCCTGCCCCACCCCACCCCCCAGAATAGAATGA
CACCTACTCAGACAATGCGATGCAATTTCCTCATTTTATTAGGAAAGGACAGTGGGAGTGGCACCTTCCA
GGGTCAAGGAAGGCACGGGGGAGGGGCAAACAACAGATGGCTGGCAACTAGAAGGCACAGTCGAGGCTGA
TCAGCGGGTTTAAACGGGCCCTCTAGACTCGAGTTAGGCAGGGGCCACCTGAGAAGTCTCGGTCTTAGAC
ACGGTGGTGCTGGCCTCATCGAATTCACCGGTGCGTCCACCGGTATCGATCTGAGACAGTTCCCTAGACT
GAGGCTCGGAAGGCTTGGGAGCGGCGGTTGCATTCAGAGGGAGGGCCTGGCCAGTAGATTTGGCATCCTC
TGGGTTCCAACTATCTCTGTAGCCTGGACAATGCCGGCAGCAGCACCCCAGGCTAGGAACGGCGGCCATG
TACAGCAGGGGATGGACACAGAAGGCAAGTGGCATCAGGCCGCGCATCACTTGATATCCCACATACGGGC
CCAGCTCAAGGGCGGCTGTAGCCTGTGCGATGTCTGCGAAGCTGGGGCACCGTGTGGACCACCGCCGGCG
TGCATCAACATTCAGCACGCGCATTATATGGTATGGCACATATGAAGAGGCATAGAGGGCCACGCCAGAA
GCAACCAGGGCGGCGACTCTGAGTTTCTCAGCAACCGTCATTCCGGGGGAGCGCAAAACGGCTCTGCCGA
GGGCCCCATAAGCAGCGAGGGTGAGCAAAAGGGGGAGCCCGCATCCGAGGCCCGCAAGCACCAGACTATA
AGCCCGGTACGCTGCGAGTCCGTGGTCGGCGGTTCCCAGGCACTTGATACATGCTTCAGGGCGGGCCACA
GAGCAGTTCCCGGCGCCTTGTTGGGGCCTCTTAAGATGGGAAAATGACAGCGTGGGCATGGCAAGCAGGG
CCGCAAGTACCCATCCGGCTGCGGATACAGCCCAGGCGTGTTTAGGCCTGAGATGACTCCGTGCGAAGAA
GGGATGGACGATCCCAAGATACCTATTGAGGGAGATACAAGTAATGAAAATGACACTCCCGAGCAGGTTA
CAGGTGAACAGAAACCTTTCCAGTCTACAGGCGGCCTCCCCGTACCTCCAGTGTTTGGGGGGGTACAGAT
ACGCTGCCAGTGGTGGCAATGTCAGAGCGCAGAGAAGATCGGACACAGCCAGTTGCACGGAGAACACAAC
AGCAGGATGCCATGGCCTTTGCTTTCGAATGCTGAACCTGTACAGTGCCAGACCATTGCTAGCAACTGCC
ACCAGAAATTCGACGACGAGGATGGGCCAGAGGAAGTCCCCCTGGAAGCCGCTGAGCTTGTCGTCGGCGG
CAGCGAGGAAGTTGGCAGGGCAAGACTTTGCGCCGCTCACATTTGCTGCCATATCGATGCTGGCGTCATC
ATCGTCCTTGTAGTCGGCGAATACCAGGCAGAAGATGTAGCTCAGGGCGATGATCGTCTTCATGGTGGCG
CTAAGCTTAAGTTTAAACGCTAGCCAGCTTGGGTCTCCCTATAGTGAGTCGTATTAATTTCGATAAGCCA
GTAAGCAGTGGGTTCTCTAGTTAGCCAGAGAGCTCTGCTTATATAGACCTCCCACCGTACACGCCTACCG
CCCATTTGCGTCAATGGGGCGGAGTTGTTACGACATTTTGGAAAGTCCCGTTGATTTTGGTGCCAAAACA
AACTCCCATTGACGTCAATGGGGTGGAGACTTGGAAATCCCCGTGAGTCAAACCGCTATCCACGCCCATT
GATGTACTGCCAAAACCGCATCACCATGGTAATAGCGATGACTAATACGTAGATGTACTGCCAAGTAGGA
AAGTCCCATAAGGTCATGTACTGGGCATAATGCCAGGCGGGCCATTTACCGTCATTGACGTCAATAGGGG
GCGTACTTGGCATATGATACACTTGATGTACTGCCAAGTGGGCAGTTTACCGTAAATACTCCACCCATTG
ACGTCAATGGAAAGTCCCTATTGGCGTTACTATGGGAACATACGTCATTATTGACGTCAATGGGCGGGGG
TCGTTGGGCGGTCAGCCAGGCGGGCCATTTACCGTAAGTTATGTAACGCGGAACTCCATATATGGGCTAT
GAACTAATGACCCCGTAATTGATTACTATTAATAACTAGTCAATAATCAATGTCAACGCGTATATCTGGC
CCGTACATCGCGAAGCAGCGCAAAACGCCTAACCCTAAGCAGATTCTTCATGCAAATGTCGGTCAAGCCT
TGCCTTGTTGTAGCTTAAATTTTGCTCGCGCACTACTCAGCGACCTCCAACACACAAGCAGGGAGCAGAT
ACTGGCTTAACTATGCGGCATCAGAGCAGATTGTACTGAGAGTGCACCATAGGGGATCGGGAGATCTCCC
GATCCGTCGACGTCAGGTGGCACTTTTCGGGGAAATGTGCGCGGAACCCCTATTTGTTTATTTTTCTAAA
TACATTCAAATATGTATCCGCTCATGAGACAATAACCCTGATAAATGCTTCAATAATATTGAAAAAGGAA
GAGTATGAGTATTCAACATTTCCGTGTCGCCCTTATTCCCTTTTTTGCGGCATTTTGCCTTCCTGTTTTT
GCTCACCCAGAAACGCTGGTGAAAGTAAAAGATGCTGAAGATCAGTTGGGTGCACGAGTGGGTTACATCG
AACTGGATCTCAACAGCGGTAAGATCCTTGAGAGTTTTCGCCCCGAAGAACGTTTTCCAATGATGAGCAC
TTTTAAAGTTCTGCTATGTGGCGCGGTATTATCCCGTATTGACGCCGGGCAAGAGCAACTCGGTCGCCGC
ATACACTATTCTCAGAATGACTTGGTTGAGTACTCACCAGTCACAGAAAAGCATCTTACGGATGGCATGA
CAGTAAGAGAATTATGCAGTGCTGCCATAACCATGAGTGATAACACTGCGGCCAACTTACTTCTGACAAC
GATCGGAGGACCGAAGGAGCTAACCGCTTTTTTGCACAACATGGGGGATCATGTAACTCGCCTTGATCGT
TGGGAACCGGAGCTGAATGAAGCCATACCAAACGACGAGCGTGACACCACGATGCCTGTAGCAATGGCAA
CAACGTTGCGCAAACTATTAACTGGCGAACTACTTACTCTAGCTTCCCGGCAACAATTAATAGACTGGAT
GGAGGCGGATAAAGTTGCAGGACCACTTCTGCGCTCGGCCCTTCCGGCTGGCTGGTTTATTGCTGATAAA
TCTGGAGCCGGTGAGCGTGGGTCTCGCGGTATCATTGCAGCACTGGGGCCAGATGGTAAGCCCTCCCGTA
TCGTAGTTATCTACACGACGGGGAGTCAGGCAACTATGGATGAACGAAATAGACAGATCGCTGAGATAGG
TGCCTCACTGATTAAGCATTGGTAACTGTCAGACCAAGTTTACTCATATATACTTTAGATTGATTTAAAA
CTTCATTTTTAATTTAAAAGGATCTAGGTGAAGATCCTTTTTGATAATCTCATGACCAAAATCCCTTAAC
GTGAGTTTTCGTTCCACTGAGCGTCAGACCCCGTAGAAAAGATCAAAGGATCTTCTTGAGATCCTTTTTT
TCTGCGCGTAATCTGCTGCTTGCAAACAAAAAAACCACCGCTACCAGCGGTGGTTTGTTTGCCGGATCAA
GAGCTACCAACTCTTTTTCCGAAGGTAACTGGCTTCAGCAGAGCGCAGATACCAAATACCGTTCTTCTAG
TGTAGCCGTAGTTAGGCCACCACTTCAAGAACTCTGTAGCACCGCCTACATACCTCGCTCTGCTAATCCT
GTTACCAGTGGCTGCTGCCAGTGGCGATAAGTCGTGTCTTACCGGGTTGGACTCAAGACGATAGTTACCG
GATAAGGCGCAGCGGTCGGGCTGAACGGGGGGTTCGTGCACACAGCCCAGCTTGGAGCGAACGACCTACA
CCGAACTGAGATACCTACAGCGTGAGCTATGAGA
